>Addgene plasmid #195634 | pBEL2665 | addgene full sequence | sequence record 383006 | Addgene NGS Result
CATTCAGAGAAGAAACCAATTGTCCATATTGCATCAGACATTGCCGTCACTGCGTCTTTTACTGGCTCTT
CTCGCTAACCAAACCGGTAACCCCGCTTATTAAAAGCATTCTGTAACAAAGCGGGACCAAAGCCATGACA
AAAACGCGTAACAAAAGTGTCTATAATCACGGCAGAAAAGTCCACATTGATTATTTGCACGGCGTCACAC
TTTGCTATGCCATAGCATTTTTATCCATAAGATTAGCGGATCCTACCTGACGCTTTTTATCGCAACTCTC
TACTGTTTCTCCATACCCGTTTTTTTGGGCTAGCATGAAGCTTCGCCTGTCGGCGCTTGCTCTGGGAACT
ACGCTTCTGGTGGGGTGTGCGAGTTCCGGTACAGATCAGCAAGGGCGTTCTGACCCGTTAGAAGGGTTCA
ACCGCACCATGTACAACTTCAACTTCAATGTATTAGACCCGTATATTGTTCGACCGGTCGCTGTCGCCTG
GCGTGATTATGTTCCGCAACCGGCGCGTAACGGTTTGAGCAACTTTACTGGCAACCTTGAAGAACCTGCG
GTGATGGTTAACTACTTCTTGCAGGGCGACCCTTATCAGGGGATGGTCCACTTTACCCGCTTTTTCCTGA
ACACCATTTTGGGGATGGGCGGTTTTATTGATGTTGCAGGGATGGCGAACCCGAAACTGCAACGGACTGA
ACCTCACCGCTTCGGTAGTACGCTTGGTCATTATGGCGTGGGTTATGGGCCTTACGTTCAGTTACCGTTC
TACGGTAGCTTCACGCTGCGTGATGACGGTGGTGATATGGCGGATGGTTTTTACCCGGTTCTTTCCTGGC
TGACCTGGCCGATGTCTGTGGGTAAATGGACGCTTGAAGGGATCGAAACCCGCGCTCAGCTGCTGGATTC
CGATGGTCTGCTGCGTCAGTCGTCCGATCCTTATATTATGGTGCGCGAAGCGTACTTCCAGCGTCATGAT
TTCATCGCTAATGGCGGCGAACTCAAACCGCAGGAAAATCCGAACGCACAAGCGATTCAGGATTAAGGTA
CCAAATTCCAGAAAAGAGACGCTGAAAAGCGTCTTTTTTCGTTTTGGTCCTGGTCTGAGGAATGGTTGTA
AGCTTGGCTGTTTTGGCGGATGAGAGAAGATTTTCAGCCTGATACAGATTAAATCAGAACGCAGAAGCGG
TCTGATAAAACAGAATTTGCCTGGCGGCAGTAGCGCGGTGGTCCCACCTGACCCCATGCCGAACTCAGAA
GTGAAACGCCGTAGCGCCGATGGTAGTGTGGGGTCTCCCCATGCGAGAGTAGGGAACTGCCAGGCATCAA
ATAAAACGAAAGGCTCAGTCGAAAGACTGGGCCTTTCGTTTTATCTGTTGTTTGTCGGTGAACGCTCTCC
TGAGTAGGACAAATCCGCCGGGAGCGGATTTGAACGTTGCGAAGCAACGGCCCGGAGGGTGGCGGGCAGG
ACGCCCGCCATAAACTGCCAGGCATCAAATTAAGCAGAAGGCCATCCTGACGGATGGCCTTTTTGCGTTT
CTACAAACTCTTTTGTTTATTTTTCTAAATACATTCAAATATGTATCCGCTCATGAGACAATAACCCTGA
TAAATGCTTCAATAATATTGAAAAAGGAAGAGTATGAGTATTCAACATTTCCGTGTCGCCCTTATTCCCT
TTTTTGCGGCATTTTGCCTTCCTGTTTTTGCTCACCCAGAAACGCTGGTGAAAGTAAAAGATGCTGAAGA
TCAGTTGGGTGCACGAGTGGGTTACATCGAACTGGATCTCAACAGCGGTAAGATCCTTGAGAGTTTTCGC
CCCGAAGAACGTTTTCCAATGATGAGCACTTTTAAAGTTCTGCTATGTGGCGCGGTATTATCCCGTGTTG
ACGCCGGGCAAGAGCAACTCGGTCGCCGCATACACTATTCTCAGAATGACTTGGTTGAGTACTCACCAGT
CACAGAAAAGCATCTTACGGATGGCATGACAGTAAGAGAATTATGCAGTGCTGCCATAACCATGAGTGAT
AACACTGCGGCCAACTTACTTCTGACAACGATCGGAGGACCGAAGGAGCTAACCGCTTTTTTGCACAACA
TGGGGGATCATGTAACTCGCCTTGATCGTTGGGAACCGGAGCTGAATGAAGCCATACCAAACGACGAGCG
TGACACCACGATGCCTGCAGCAATGGCAACAACGTTGCGCAAACTATTAACTGGCGAACTACTTACTCTA
GCTTCCCGGCAACAATTAATAGACTGGATGGAGGCGGATAAAGTTGCAGGACCACTTCTGCGCTCGGCCC
TTCCGGCTGGCTGGTTTATTGCTGATAAATCTGGAGCCGGTGAGCGTGGGTCTCGCGGTATCATTGCAGC
ACTGGGGCCAGATGGTAAGCCCTCCCGTATCGTAGTTATCTACACGACGGGGAGTCAGGCAACTATGGAT
GAACGAAATAGACAGATCGCTGAGATAGGTGCCTCACTGATTAAGCATTGGTAACTGTCAGACCAAGTTT
ACTCATATATACTTTAGATTGATT
[125 nt withheld, positions 2545-2669]
C
[141 nt withheld, positions 2671-2811]
CCTTTGACGTTGGAGTCCACGTTCTTT
[37 nt withheld, positions 2839-2875]
ACCCTATCTCGGGCTATTCTTTTGATTTATAAGGGATTTTGCCGATTTCGGCCTATTGGTTAAAAAATGA
GCTGATTTAACAAAAATTTAACGCGAATTTTAACAAAATATTAACGTTTACAATTTAAAAGGATCTAGGT
GAAGATCCTTTTTGATAATCTCATGACCAAAATCCCTTAACGTGAGTTTTCGTTCCACTGAGCGTCAGAC
CCCGTAGAAAAGATCAAAGGATCTTCTTGAGATCCTTTTTTTCTGCGCGTAATCTGCTGCTTGCAAACAA
AAAAACCACCGCTACCAGCGGTGGTTTGTTTGCCGGATCAAGAGCTACCAACTCTTTTTCCGAAGGTAAC
TGGCTCAGCAGAGCGCAGATACCAAATACTGTCCTTCTAGTGTAGCCGTAGTTAGGCCACCACTTCAAGA
ACTCTGTAGCACCGCCTACATACCTCGCTCTGCTAATCCTGTTACCAGTGGCTGCTGCCAGTGGCGATAA
GTCGTGTCTTACCGGGTTGGACTCAAGACGATAGTTACCGGATAAGGCGCAGCGGTCGGGCTGAACGGGG
GGTTCGTGCACACAGCCCAGCTTGGAGCGAACGACCTACACCGAACTGAGATACCTACAGCGTGAGCTAT
GAGAAAGCGCCACGCTTCCCGAAGGGAGAAAGGCGGACAGGTATCCGGTAAGCGGCAGGGTCGGAACAGG
AGAGCGCACGAGGGAGCTTCCAGGGGGAAACGCCTGGTATCTTTATAGTCCTGTCGGGTTTCGCCACCTC
TGACTTGAGCGTCGATTTTTGTGATGCTCGTCAGGGGGGCGGAGCCTATGGAAAAACGCCAGCAACGCGG
CCTTTTTACGGTTCCTGGCCTTTTGCTGGCCTTTTGCTCACATGTTCTTTCCTGCGTTATCCCCTGATTC
TGTGGATAACCGTATTACCGCCTTTGAGTGAGCTGATACCGCTCGCCGCAGCCGAACGACCGAGCGCAGC
GAGTCAGTGAGCGAGGAAGCGGAAGAGCGCCTGATGCGGTATTTTCTCCTTACGCATCTGTGCGGTATTT
CACACCGCATAGGGTCATGGCTGCGCCCCGACACCCGCCAACACCCGCTGACGCGCCCTGACGGGCTTGT
CTGCTCCCGGCATCCGCTTACAGACAAGCTGTGACCGTCTCCGGGAGCTGCATGTGTCAGAGGTTTTCAC
CGTCATCACCGAAACGCGCGAGGCAGAAGGAGATGGCGCCCAACAGTCCCCCGGCCACGGGGCCTGCCAC
CATACCCACGCCGAAACAAGCGCTCATGAGCCCGAAGTGGCGAGCCCGATCTTCCCCATCGGTGATGTCG
GCGATATAGGCGCCAGCAACCGCACCTGTGGCGCCGGTGATGCCGGCCACGATGCGTCCGGCGTAGAGGA
TCTGCTCATGTTTGACAGCTTATCATCGATGCATAATGTGCCTGTCAAATGGACGAAGCAGGGATTCTGC
AAACCCTATGCTACTCCGTCAAGCCGTCAATTGTCTGATTCGTTACCAATTATGACAACTTGACGGCTAC
ATCATTCACTTTTTCTTCACAACCGGCACGGAACTCGCTCGGGCTGGCCCCGGTGCATTTTTTAAATACC
CGCGAGAAATAGAGTTGATCGTCAAAACCAACATTGCGACCGACGGTGGCGATAGGCATCCGGGTGGTGC
TCAAAAGCAGCTTCGCCTGGCTGATACGTTGGTCCTCGCGCCAGCTTAAGACGCTAATCCCTAACTGCTG
GCGGAAAAGATGTGACAGACGCGACGGCGACAAGCAAACATGCTGTGCGACGCTGGCGATATCAAAATTG
CTGTCTGCCAGGTGATCGCTGATGTACTGACAAGCCTCGCGTACCCGATTATCCATCGGTGGATGGAGCG
ACTCGTTAATCGCTTCCATGCGCCGCAGTAACAATTGCTCAAGCAGATTTATCGCCAGCAGCTCCGAATA
GCGCCCTTCCCCTTGCCCGGCGTTAATGATTTGCCCAAACAGGTCGCTGAAATGCGGCTGGTGCGCTTCA
TCCGGGCGAAAGAACCCCGTATTGGCAAATATTGACGGCCAGTTAAGCCATTCATGCCAGTAGGCGCGCG
GACGAAAGTAAACCCACTGGTGATACCATTCGCGAGCCTCCGGATGACGACCGTAGTGATGAATCTCTCC
TGGCGGGAACAGCAAAATATCACCCGGTCGGCAAACAAATTCTCGTCCCTGATTTTTCACCACCCCCTGA
CCGCGAATGGTGAGATTGAGAATATAACCTTTCATTCCCAGCGGTCGGTCGATAAAAAAATCGAGATAAC
CGTTGGCCTCAATCGGCGTTAAACCCGCCACCAGATGGGCATTAAACGAGTATCCCGGCAGCAGGGGATC
ATTTTGCGCTTCAGCCATACTTTTCATACTCCCGC
Features (pLannotate 1.2.2; 14 found; start..end, strand, type, name):
     10..294     +  promoter       araBAD promoter: araBAD; promoter of the L-arabinose operon of E. coli; the araC regulatory gene is transcribed in the opposite direction (Guzman et al., 1995)
    315..1043    +  CDS            mlaA: MLAA_ECOLI - Also known as vacJ. Experimental evidence at protein level: Swiss-Prot protein existence level 1. Involved in a phospholipid transport pathway that maintains lipid asymmetry in the outer membrane by retrograde trafficking of phospholipids from the outer membrane to the inner membrane. From Escherichia coli (strain K12).
   1209..1324    +  ncRNA          5S rRNA: Accession: RF00001 - 5S ribosomal RNA
   1328..1414    +  terminator     rrnB T1 terminator: Escherichia coli rrnB; transcription terminator T1 from the E. coli rrnB gene
   1506..1533    +  terminator     rrnB T2 terminator: transcription terminator T2 from the E. coli rrnB gene
   1552..1643    +  promoter       AmpR promoter: bla
   1644..2504    +  CDS            AmpR: β-lactamase; bla; confers resistance to ampicillin, carbenicillin, and related antibiotics
   2546..2926    +  rep_origin     M13 ori (sequence partly withheld): M13 bacteriophage origin of replication; arrow indicates direction of (+) strand synthesis
   3112..3699    +  rep_origin     ori: high-copy-number ColE1/pMB1/pBR322/pUC origin of replication
   3885..3936    -  misc_feature   bom (fragment): basis of mobility region from pBR322
   4052..4091    -  CDS            rop (fragment): Rop protein, which maintains plasmids at low copy number; rop
   4092..4277    -  CDS            TcR (fragment): tetracycline efflux protein; tet; confers resistance to tetracycline
   4287..4305    +  promoter       tet promoter (fragment): E. coli promoter for tetracycline efflux protein gene
   4395..5273    -  CDS            araC: L-arabinose regulatory protein; araC
