[The description below was written by a language model from this plasmid's Addgene catalogue record and pLannotate feature annotations shown in this document.]
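Description:
pBEL2665 is a bacterial expression plasmid built on the pBAD-His backbone that carries a C-terminally truncated variant of the Escherichia coli outer membrane lipoprotein MlaA (also known as VacJ), in which residues 244-251 are deleted. The mlaA coding sequence was inserted by Gibson assembly immediately downstream of the araBAD promoter, and the divergently transcribed araC regulator is present on the same plasmid, so expression is controlled by L-arabinose. Transcription of the insert is terminated by the rrnB T1 and T2 terminators, which sit just after a 5S rRNA segment derived from the same rrnB region. Although the backbone name implies a histidine tag, the feature table does not annotate one, so the record does not establish whether the expressed protein is tagged.

The plasmid replicates from a ColE1/pMB1-type origin and is catalogued as high copy. It is selected with ampicillin through the bla β-lactamase gene driven by its own promoter. An M13 phage origin is also present, which in principle allows single-stranded DNA production. Short fragments of bom, rop, the tetracycline resistance gene and its promoter are nonfunctional pBR322 remnants of the backbone.

MlaA participates in the Mla pathway, which maintains outer membrane lipid asymmetry by retrograde phospholipid trafficking from the outer to the inner membrane. The stated purpose is complementation with this deletion variant, presumably testing whether the truncated MlaA can restore function in an mlaA-deficient strain. This fits the associated study of protein-protein interactions within the Mla lipid transport system.
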