Addgene plasmid #195634: pBEL2665
Purpose: Complementation of MlaA(delta244-251)
Depositing lab: Gira Bhabha & Damian Ekiert. Depositing organization: NYU Grossman School of Medicine. Publication: Protein-protein interactions in the Mla lipid transport system probed by computational structure prediction and deep mutational scanning. MacRae MR, Puvanendran D, Haase MAB, Coudray N, Kolich L, Lam C, Baek M, Bhabha G, Ekiert DC. J Biol Chem. 2023 Apr 24:104744. doi: 10.1016/j.jbc.2023.104744. PubMed 37100290.
Backbone
  Vector backbone: pBAD-His
  Vector type: Bacterial Expression
Growth in bacteria
  Bacterial resistance: Ampicillin, 100 μg/mL
  Growth temperature: 37°C
  Growth strain: DH5alpha
  Copy number: High Copy
Gene/Insert
  Gene/Insert name: MlaA
  Species: E. coli
  Mutation: MlaA(delta244-251)
  Cloning method: Gibson Cloning
Terms and licenses: Academic/Nonprofit Terms; Industry Terms: Not Available to Industry
Depositor comments: Please visit https://www.biorxiv.org/content/10.1101/2022.12.09.519820v1 for bioRxiv preprint.
How to cite: pBEL2665 was a gift from Gira Bhabha & Damian Ekiert (Addgene plasmid # 195634 ; http://n2t.net/addgene:195634 ; RRID:Addgene_195634)
